>Addgene plasmid #53198 | pBABEpuro-HA-MEK5 | addgene partial sequence | sequence record 86711 | pBABE5 5'-CTTTATCCAGCCCTCAC-3'
CCGGCCGGATCCGCCGCCACCATGTACCCATACGATGTTCCAGATTACGCTCTGTGGCTAGCCCTTGGCC
CCTTTCCTGCCATGGAGAACCAGGTGCTGGTAATTCGCATCAAGATCCCAAATAGTGGCGCGGTGGACTG
GACAGTGCACTCCGGGCCGCAGTTACTCTTCAGGGATGTGCTGGATGTGATAGGCCAGGTTCTGCCTGAA
GCAACAACTACAGCATTTGAATATGAAGATGAAGATGGTGATCGAATTACAGTGAGAAGTGATGAGGAAA
TGAAGGCAATGCTGTCATATTATTATTCCACAGTAATGGAACAGCAAGTAAATGGACAGTTAATAGAGCC
TCTGCAGATATTTCCAAGAGCCTGCAAGCCTCCTGGGGAACGGAACATACATGGCCTGAAGGTGAATACT
CGGGCCGGACCCTCTCAACACAGCAGCCCAGCAGTCTCAGATTCACTTCCAAGCAATAGCTTAAAGAAGT
CTTCTGCTGAACTGAAAAAAATACTAGCCAATGGCCAGATGAATGAACAAGACATACGATATCGGGACAC
TCTTGGTCATGGCAACGGAGGCACAGTCTACAAAGCATATCATGTCCCGAGTGGGAAAATATTAGCTGTA
AAGGTCATACTACTAGATATTACACTGGAACTTCAGAAGCAAATTATGTCTGAATTGGAAATTCTTTATA
AGTGCGATTCATCATATATCATTGGATTTTATGGAGCATTTTTTGTAGAAAACAGGATTTCAATATGTAC
AGAATTCATGGATGGGGGATCTTTGGATGTATATAGGAAAATGCCAGAACATGTCCTTGGAAGAATTGCA
GTAGCAGTTGTTAAAGGCCTTACTTATTTGTGGAGTTTAAAGATTTTACATAGAGACGTGAAGCCCTCCA
ATATGCTAGTAAACACAAGAGGACAGGTTAAGCTGTGTGATTTTGGAGTTAGCACTCAGCTGGTGAATTC
TATAGCCAAGACGTATGTTGGAACAAATGCTTATATGGCGCCTGAAAGGATTTCAGGGGAGCAGTATGGA
ATTCATTCTGATGTCTGGAGCTTAGGAATCTCTTTTATGGA
