>Addgene plasmid #53198 | pBABEpuro-HA-MEK5 | addgene partial sequence | sequence record 87639 | pBABE3 5'-ACCCTAACTGACACACATTCC-3'
TCACGGGGGCCCCTGCTGCTGGCTCCGCCTCTCCTCCAGCGCCCGGCACACCCACATGGACACCACGGCG
GCATTTCCATCATTGAACTGCACGATGAACGGGTGGCCCATCAATTCTTCAGGTGCTGGCCTTTCTTTTG
GCTGTTTTCGCATACACTGAGTGATGAAATGTACAAATGGCTCCGAGAACTCTCCAACTGGAAGGACGGG
CGAATCCTCATCAACAATGCACTGCAGAAGCTGGAGAGGCATTAAAGATCCCTGGTTTTTCTGAATCTGA
GGATATGGAAACCTCCAAAGAGCAAGCTCCATAAAAGAGATTCCTAAGCTCCAGACATCAGAATGAATTC
CATACTGCTCCCCTGAAATCCTTTCAGGCGCCATATAAGCATTTGTTCCAACATACGTCTTGGCTATAGA
ATTCACCAGCTGAGTGCTAACTCCAAAATCACACAGCTTAACCTGTCCTCTTGTGTTTACTAGCATATTG
GAGGGCTTCACGTCTCTATGTAAAATCTTTAAACTCCACAAATAAGTAAGGCCTTTAACAACTGCTACTG
CAATTCTTCCAAGGACATGTTCTGGCATTTTCCTATATACATCCAAAGATCCCCCATCCATGAATTCTGT
ACATATTGAAATCCTGTTTTCTACAAAAAATGCTCCATAAAATCCAATGATATATGATGAATCGCACTTA
TAAAGAATTTCCAATTCAGACATAATTTGCTTCTGAAGTTCCAGTGTAATATCTAGTAGTATGACCTTTA
CAGCTAATATTTTCCCACTCGGGACATGATATGCTTTGTAGACTGTGCCTCCGTTGCCATGACCAAGAGT
GTCCCGATATCGTATGTCTTGTTCATTCATCTGGCCATTGGCTAGTATTTTTTTCAGTTCAG
