[The description below was written by a language model from this plasmid's Addgene catalogue record.]
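Description:
pBABEpuro-HA-MEK5 is a retroviral mammalian expression plasmid built on the pBABE puro backbone (about 5.2 kb without insert) that carries human MEK5 (MAP2K5, dual specificity mitogen-activated protein kinase kinase 5) with an N-terminal HA epitope tag. The roughly 1.35 kb insert was placed between BamHI and SalI sites, both of which were retained, and the coding sequence was derived in part from an earlier pWZL-based MAP2K5 construct. In bacteria the plasmid is maintained at high copy under ampicillin selection. No feature table accompanies the record, so individual elements are not itemised. pBABE-type vectors are generally Moloney murine leukaemia virus-derived designs in which the long terminal repeats and packaging signal allow the transcript to be packaged into retroviral particles when the plasmid is introduced into a packaging cell line. In these vectors the 5′ LTR typically drives the inserted gene, and a separate internal promoter drives the puromycin resistance gene. The promoter for this specific construct is not explicitly stated in the record.

After transduction, the integrated provirus gives stable expression of HA-MEK5 in mammalian cells, and puromycin selection enriches for transduced populations. The HA tag permits detection or immunoprecipitation of the exogenous kinase with anti-HA antibodies, distinguishing it from endogenous MEK5. The plasmid was deposited in connection with work on the copper requirement for oncogenic BRAF signalling and tumorigenesis, which suggests use in studies of MAPK pathway kinases. The depositor notes that sequence discrepancies seen during quality control have no functional consequence.
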