Addgene plasmid #53198: pBABEpuro-HA-MEK5
Purpose: Expresses HA tagged human MEK5 from puromycin resistance retroviral vector
Depositing lab: Christopher Counter. Depositing organization: Duke University. Publication: Copper is required for oncogenic BRAF signalling and tumorigenesis. Brady DC, Crowe MS, Turski ML, Hobbs GA, Yao X, Chaikuad A, Knapp S, Xiao K, Campbell SL, Thiele DJ, Counter CM. Nature. 2014 Apr 9. doi: 10.1038/nature13180. PubMed 24717435.
Backbone
  Vector backbone: pBABE puro
  Backbone size w/o insert (bp): 5169
  Vector type: Mammalian Expression, Retroviral
  Selectable markers: Puromycin
Growth in bacteria
  Bacterial resistance: Ampicillin, 100 μg/mL
  Growth temperature: 37°C
  Growth strain: XL10 Gold
  Copy number: High Copy
Gene/Insert
  Gene/Insert name: MEK5 (alt names: Dual specificity mitogen-activated protein kinase kinase 5; MAPK/ERK kinase 5; MAPKK5)
  Species: H. sapiens (human)
  Insert size (bp): 1346
  GenBank ID: NM_145160.1
  Entrez Gene: MAP2K5 (a.k.a. HsT17454, MAPKK5, MEK5, PRKMK5)
  Tag / fusion protein: HA (N terminal on insert)
  Cloning method: Restriction Enzyme; 5′ cloning site BamHI (not destroyed); 3′ cloning site SalI (not destroyed)
  Sequencing primers: 5′ CTTTATCCAGCCCTCAC; 3′ ACCCTAACTGACACACATTCC
Resource information
  A portion of this plasmid was derived from a plasmid made by: Addgene Plasmid 20514: pWZL Neo Myr Flag MAP2K5
Terms and licenses: Academic/Nonprofit Terms; Industry Terms: Not Available to Industry
Depositor comments: The sequence discrepancies found during the QC process have no functional consequence.
How to cite: pBABEpuro-HA-MEK5 was a gift from Christopher Counter (Addgene plasmid # 53198)
